Addgene plasmid #47353: HLH Clock Pas 1-401 VenN
Purpose: Clock fragment cloned and tagged with VenN
Depositing lab: Joseph Takahashi. Depositing organization: University of Texas Southwestern Medical Center. Publication: Crystal structure of the heterodimeric CLOCK:BMAL1 transcriptional activator complex. Huang N, Chelliah Y, Shan Y, Taylor CA, Yoo SH, Partch C, Green CB, Zhang H, Takahashi JS. Science. 2012 Jul 13;337(6091):189-94. doi: 10.1126/science.1222804. Epub 2012 May 31. PubMed 22653727.
Backbone
  Vector backbone: pEGFP-C1
  Backbone manufacturer: Clontech
  Vector type: Mammalian Expression
Growth in bacteria
  Bacterial resistance: Kanamycin, 50 μg/mL
  Growth temperature: 37°C
  Growth strain: DH5alpha
  Copy number: High Copy
Gene/Insert
  Gene/Insert name: Clock
  Species: M. musculus (mouse)
  Mutation: aa 1-401
  Entrez Gene: Clock (a.k.a. 5330400M04Rik, KAT13D)
  Promoter: CMV
  Tag / fusion protein: Venus aa 1-155 (C terminal on backbone)
  Cloning method: Restriction Enzyme; 5′ cloning site unknown (unknown if destroyed); 3′ cloning site unknown (unknown if destroyed)
  Sequencing primers: 5′ CMV-F
Terms and licenses: Academic/Nonprofit Terms; Industry Terms: Not Available to Industry
How to cite: HLH Clock Pas 1-401 VenN was a gift from Joseph Takahashi (Addgene plasmid # 47353 ; http://n2t.net/addgene:47353 ; RRID:Addgene_47353)
