[The description below was written by a language model from this plasmid's Addgene catalogue record.]
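Description:
HLH Clock Pas 1-401 VenN is a mammalian expression plasmid built on the pEGFP-C1 backbone. It carries a fragment of the mouse circadian transcription factor CLOCK fused to the N-terminal half of the yellow fluorescent protein Venus. It is maintained in E. coli as a high-copy plasmid under kanamycin selection. No feature table accompanies the record, so other backbone elements cannot be confirmed here. The cloning sites used to insert the fragment are also not recorded. The tag is listed as sitting on the backbone, which suggests that the Venus fragment occupies or replaces the original EGFP position, but the record does not say this explicitly.

The insert encodes amino acids 1–401 of mouse CLOCK. As the construct name indicates, this region covers the basic helix-loop-helix DNA-binding domain and the PAS domains, which are the parts of CLOCK that mediate heterodimerisation with its partner BMAL1. Expression is driven by the CMV promoter, a strong constitutive promoter in most mammalian cell lines. Venus residues 1–155 (VenN) are fused at the C terminus of the CLOCK fragment.

A split Venus half like this is non-fluorescent on its own. It is typically used in bimolecular fluorescence complementation, where it is co-expressed with a partner protein carrying the complementary C-terminal Venus fragment, and fluorescence is restored only when the two fusion proteins come together. The stated purpose is simply a Clock fragment tagged with VenN. Given the associated structural study of the CLOCK:BMAL1 complex, the construct is likely intended for testing CLOCK–BMAL1 interaction in living cells, though the record does not spell out the assay.
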