>Addgene plasmid #47353 | HLH Clock Pas 1-401 VenN | addgene partial sequence | sequence record 69316 | cmv-fwd
GTGAACCGTCAGATCCGCTAGCATGGTGTTTACCGTAAGCTGTAGTAAAATGAGCTCAATTGTTGACAGA
GATGACAGTAGTATTTTTGATGGATTGGTGGAAGAAGATGACAAGGACAAAGCAAAAAGAGTATCTAGAA
ACAAATCAGAAAAGAAACGTAGAGATCAGTTCAATGTCCTCATTAAGGAGCTGGGGTCTATGCTTCCTGG
TAACGCGAGAAAGATGGACAAGTCTACTGTTCTACAGAAGAGCATTGATTTTTTGCGCAAACATAAAGAG
ACCACTGCACAGTCAGATGCTAGTGAGATTCGACAGGACTGGAAACCCACATTCCTTAGTAATGAAGAGT
TTACACAGTTAATGTTAGAGGCTCTTGATGGTTTTTTTTTAGCGATCATGACAGATGGAAGTATAATATA
TGTATCTGAGAGTGTAACTTCGTTACTTGAACATTTACCATCTGATCTTGTGGATCAAAGTATATTTAAT
TTTATCCCAGAGGGAGAACATTCAGAGGTTTATAAGATACTCTCTACTCATCTGCTGGAAAGTGACTCAT
TAACCCCTGAGTACTTAAAATCAAAAAATCAGTTAGAATTCTGTTGTCACATGCTTCGAGGAACAATAGA
CCCAAAGGAGCCATCCACCTATGAATATGTGAGATTTATAGGAAATTTTAAATCTTTAACCAGTGTATCA
ACTTCAACACACAATGGTTTTGAAGGAACTATACAACGCACACATAGGCCTTCTTATGAAGATAGAGTTT
GTTTTGTAGCTACTGTCAGATTAGCTACACCTCAGTTCATCAAGGAAATGTGTACTGTTGAAGAACCAAA
TGAAGAGTTTACATCTAGACACAGTTTAGAATGGAAGTTTCTATTTTTAGATCACAGGGCACCACCAATA
ATAGGC
