>Addgene plasmid #47353 | HLH Clock Pas 1-401 VenN | addgene partial sequence | sequence record 69500 | SV40pA-rev
AGTTAACAACAACAATTGCATTCATTTTATGTTTCAGGTTCAGGGGGAGGTGTGGGAGGTTTTTTAAAGC
AAGTAAAACCTCTACAAATGTGGTATGGCTGATTATGATCAGTTATCTAGATCCGGTGGATCCCGAATCT
TGGCTTTTGTCTCCGGACTTGTACAGCTCGGCGGTGATATAGACGTTGTGGCTGTTGTAGTTGTACTCCA
GCTTGTGCCCCAGGATGTTGCCGTCCTCCTTGAAGTCGATGCCCTTCAGCTCGATGCGGTTCACCAGGGT
GTCGCCCTCGAACTTCACCTCGGCGCGGGTCTTGTAGTTGCCGTCGTCCTTGAAGAAGATGGTGCGCTCC
TGGACGTAGCCTTCGGGCATGGCGGACTTGAAGAAGTCGTGCTGCTTCATGTGGTCGGGGTAGCGGGCGA
AGCACTGCAGGCCGTAGCCCAGGGTGGTCACGAGGGTGGGCCAGGGCACGGGCAGCTTGCCGGTGGTGCA
GATCAGCTTCAGGGTCAGCTTGCCGTAGGTGGCATCGCCCTCGCCCTCGCCGGACACGCTGAACTTGTGG
CCGTTTACGTCGCCGTCCAGCTCGACCAGGATGGGCACCACCCCGGTGAACAGCTCCTCGCCCTTGCTCA
CCATGGTGGCGACCGGAGCAGCTGTCTCAGGAAGAGACTCTTCAATGCCAAGTTCTCGCCGTCTTTCAGC
CCTAACTTCTGCATAACTTACTACAGTGTGAGTACAAACAATGAACTCTGGCCTTGAATTCCACTGATGG
TAAGTAATATAATAATGAGTCTGAAGCCATATCCACTGCTGGCCTTTGGTCAGGAATCTATAGTAACACG
ATTTGCCTTTTCCATATTGCATTAA
